>Addgene plasmid #39575 | KHBD00463 | depositor partial sequence | sequence record 50015 | KHBD00463 sequence 1368 bps
ATGCACACCAGCACGGATCCCATGCACACATTGCACGACAGCGTCTCCCTCTCGCCGCCGCTCATCAAAA
GCTCCAGAGGCGGCTCCTCCATCGGCAACGGAATCGGATGCAGTGCGTCCTCGCGCACTGCCGCCGCAGA
TGCCATGTCCATGGGCTGCGACGACAGCGACATCGAGCCGTCGTCCATGGGCGGAAGTGGTGCCGCCGGC
GGCAACGGAGACGGCTCGGGATCTTCGGGTGGTCCCCTGGTAAAGCCACCATACTCCTACATAGCTCTAA
TCACCATGGCCATTCTTCAGTCGCCGCACAAGAAGCTCACGCTCAGCGGGATCTGTGATTTCATCATGTC
GCGCTTTCCATACTACAAGGACAAATTCCCCGCCTGGCAGAACTCCATCCGGCACAATCTCAGCCTGAAC
GACTGCTTCATAAAGGTGCCCCGCGAGCCGGGAAATCCCGGAAAGGGCAACTTCTGGACGCTGGACCCGC
TGGCGGAGGACATGTTCGACAACGGCAGTTTCCTGCGCCGGCGGAAGCGCTACAAACGGGCGCCCACCAT
GCAACGCTTCTCGTTTCCGGCGGTCTTTGGCACGCTGTCTCCATTTTGGATCCGCAAGCCCGTGCCCCTC
GTGCCAGTGCACTTCAACGTGCCCAACTTCAATGGGAGCAGGGACTTCGACGTGGTCCATAATCCGGCGG
ATGTCTTTGACTCAGCGCTGCGAGCGGACAAGAAGTTTAACTTCTTTGCGAATGCCGAAGCATCCTTCTA
CCAGGGAAGTCAGTCGGGGGACAAGTTCGACCGGCTGCCCTTCATGAATCGCGGTCGAGGAGCGGATGTC
CTGGATGCACTACCGCACAGCAGTGGCTCCGGCGGAGGAGTAGGCGGGGGATCCGAGAGCAGCCGTGGCT
CCAAGTACAAAAGCCCATACGCCTTCGATGTGGCGACTGTGGCCAGTGCTGCGGGCATTCCCGGCCACAG
GGATTACGCAGAACGGCTGTCCGCCGGCGGTGGTTACATGGATCTCAATGTGTACAATGACGATGCGGAC
ACAGAGGCCGATGCGGAAGCCGAGGGAGATGACGACTCCTGCGAGGACAAGATCGACGTGGAGAGCGGCA
ATGAGCAGGAGGACTCACATATCTCGGACTCGGTGGACAGCGCCTGTACAAATCGCCTGGATGCGCCGCC
GGAAGCGTTGATCTTTGAGGCTTCTGCCGAGGCGTCCGATTCAAGTCCAAGGAGACGCTTCGATAGCGAG
CCCCTGGTTCTGCGGACCAGCAAACAGAGCAGCGCCAAGGACTTTCGCATCGAGACGCTGATTGGCCACC
ACCTGCATCGCGGTGGCAGCCAGGAGGAGACCAGCGAC
