>Addgene plasmid #39575 | KHBD00463 | addgene partial sequence | sequence record 51550 | M13Rev
ATGATTTTATTTTGACTGATAGTGACCTGTTCGTTGCAACAAATTGATAAGCAATGCTTTCTTATAATGC
CAACTTTGTACAAGAAAGTTGGCAAGTCGCTGGTCTCCTCCTGGCTGCCACCGCGATGCAGGTGGTGGCC
AATCAGCGTCTCGATGCGAAAGTCCTTGGCGCTGCTCTGTTTGCTGGTCCGCAGAACCAGGGGCTCGCTA
TCGAAGCGTCTCCTTGGACTTGAATCGGACGCCTCGGCAGAAGCCTCAAAGATCAACGCTTCCGGCGGCG
CATCCAGGCGATTTGTACAGGCGCTGTCCACCGAGTCCGAGATATGTGAGTCCTCCTGCTCATTGCCGCT
CTCCACGTCGATCTTGTCCTCGCAGGAGTCGTCATCTCCCTCGGCTTCCGCATCGGCCTCTGTGTCCGCA
TCGTCATTGTACACATTGAGATCCATGTAACCACCGCCGGCGGACAGCCGTTCTGCGTAATCCCTGTGGC
CGGGAATGCCCGCAGCACTGGCCACAGTCGCCACATCGAAGGCGTATGGGCTTTTGTACTTGGAGCCACG
GCTGCTCTCGGATCCCCCGCCTACTCCTCCGCCGGAGCCACTGCTGTGCGGTAGTGCATCCAGGACATCC
GCTCCTCGACCGCGATTCATGAAGGGCAGCCGGTCGAACTTGTCCCCCGACTGACTTCCCTGGTAGAAGG
ATGCTTCGGCATTCGCAAAGAAGTTAAACTTCTTGTCCGCTCGCAGCGCTGAGTCAAAGACATCCGCCGG
A
