[The description below was written by a language model from this plasmid's Addgene catalogue record.]
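Description:
KHBD00463 is a Gateway entry clone built in the pDONR221 backbone (Invitrogen), carrying the open reading frame of the Drosophila melanogaster gene CG3668, also known as fd59A or forkhead domain 59A, a forkhead-family transcription factor. The insert is recorded as 1368 bp in a backbone of about 2.5 kb without insert. The plasmid is maintained in E. coli as a high-copy vector under kanamycin selection. No feature table accompanies the record, so details such as the origin of replication and the exact recombination sites are not listed. A pDONR221-derived clone made by Gateway cloning would normally have the ORF flanked by attL sites generated in the BP reaction, with M13 forward and reverse primer sites on either side for sequence verification, consistent with the sequencing primers named here.

The construct has no promoter, so it is not an expression plasmid in itself. It serves as a shuttle from which the coding sequence can be moved by LR recombination into any compatible destination vector. The depositor notes that ORFs in this collection were cloned open-ended, without a stop codon, which allows in-frame C-terminal fusions to tags or functional domains supplied by the destination vector, as well as N-terminal fusions. The clone belongs to a collection associated with work on automated protein-DNA interaction screening of Drosophila regulatory elements, so a likely use is transferring fd59A into vectors suited to testing transcription factor binding to candidate regulatory DNA. The record does not name the specific destination vectors.
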