Addgene plasmid #39575: KHBD00463
Depositing lab: Bart Deplancke. Depositing organization: Swiss Federal Institute of Technology (EPFL). Publication: Automated protein-DNA interaction screening of Drosophila regulatory elements. Korneel Hens, Jean-Daniel Feuz, Alina Isakova, Antonina Lagovitina, Andreas Massouras, Julien Bryois, Patrick Callaerts, Susan E. Celniker, Bart Deplancke. Nat Methods. 2011 Oct 30;8(12):1065-70. 10.1038/nmeth.1763 PubMed 22037703.
Backbone
  Vector backbone: pDONR221
  Backbone manufacturer: Invitrogen
  Backbone size w/o insert (bp): 2536
  Vector type: Gateway DONR vector
Growth in bacteria
  Bacterial resistance: Kanamycin, 50 μg/mL
  Growth temperature: 37°C
  Growth strain: DH5alpha
  Copy number: High Copy
Gene/Insert
  Gene/Insert name: CG3668 (alt names: FBgn0004896; fd59A; forkhead domain 59A)
  Species: D. melanogaster (fly)
  Insert size (bp): 1368
  Entrez Gene: fd59A (a.k.a. Dmel_CG3668, CG3668, Dmel\CG3668, Dmfd3, FD3, fd3)
  Promoter: none
  Cloning method: Gateway Cloning
  Sequencing primers: 5′ M13-F20; 3′ M13R
Terms and licenses: Academic/Nonprofit Terms; Industry Terms: Not Available to Industry
Depositor comments: Please note that the ORFs in this collection were cloned open-ended (without a stop codon).
How to cite: KHBD00463 was a gift from Bart Deplancke (Addgene plasmid # 39575 ; http://n2t.net/addgene:39575 ; RRID:Addgene_39575)
